Addgene plasmid #83163: Hs.KRAS4b R73K
Purpose: Gateway ORF Entry clone of human KRAS4B [NM_004985.4 ] with stop codon (for native or N-terminal fusions), R73K mutation
Depositing lab: Dominic Esposito. Depositing organization: National Cancer Institute (NCI).
Backbone
  Vector backbone: pDonor-255
  Backbone size w/o insert (bp): 2693
  Vector type: Gateway Entry Clone
Growth in bacteria
  Bacterial resistance: Spectinomycin, 50 μg/mL
  Growth temperature: 37°C
  Growth strain: DH10B
  Copy number: High Copy
Gene/Insert
  Gene/Insert name: KRAS
  Species: H. sapiens (human)
  Insert size (bp): 567
  Mutation: R73K
  GenBank ID: NM_004985.4
  Entrez Gene: KRAS (a.k.a. 'C-K-RAS, C-K-RAS, CFC2, K-RAS2A, K-RAS2B, K-RAS4A, K-RAS4B, K-Ras, K-Ras 2, KI-RAS, KRAS1, KRAS2, NS, NS3, OES, RALD, RASK2, c-Ki-ras, c-Ki-ras2)
  Cloning method: Gateway Cloning
  Sequencing primers: 5′ M13F 23-mer (5'-CCCAGTCACGACGTTGTAAAACG); 3′ attLR 23-mer (5'-TAACATCAGAGATTTTGAGACAC)
Terms and licenses: Academic/Nonprofit Terms; Industry Terms: Not Available to Industry
How to cite: Hs.KRAS4b R73K was a gift from Dominic Esposito (Addgene plasmid # 83163 ; http://n2t.net/addgene:83163 ; RRID:Addgene_83163)
