[The description below was written by a language model from this plasmid's Addgene catalogue record and pLannotate feature annotations shown in this document.]
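Description:
Hs.KRAS4b R73K is a Gateway entry clone built on the pDonor-255 backbone, carrying the human KRAS4B open reading frame with an arginine-to-lysine substitution at residue 73. It is a small bacterial plasmid (about 3.3 kb in total, with a 567 bp insert) propagated in E. coli from a high-copy ColE1/pUC-type origin and selected with spectinomycin through the aadA (SmR) aminoglycoside adenylyltransferase gene. That marker appears to be driven by integron-derived sequence, since the annotation picks up fragments of a class 1 integron Pc promoter and a remnant of a gentamicin acetyltransferase gene just upstream. rrnB T1 and T2 terminators lie in the backbone upstream of the cloning region, where they would be expected to insulate the insert from read-through transcription. Short lacZα and lacI fragments are vestigial backbone remnants.

The K-Ras coding sequence sits between two attL recombination sites, annotated by the software as attL3 on the 5′ side and a partial attL2 on the 3′ side. These allow the ORF to be moved into attR-containing destination vectors by an LR Clonase reaction. The entry clone has no promoter of its own for the insert; expression elements, tags and host specificity are supplied by whichever destination vector is chosen. Because the ORF retains its native stop codon, it is suited to untagged expression or N-terminal fusions, not C-terminal ones. The record does not state the functional rationale for the R73K change, but the clone is evidently meant as a source for generating expression constructs of this KRAS4b variant for comparison with wild-type or other mutant forms of the GTPase.
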