Features (pLannotate 1.2.2; 11 found; start..end, strand, type, name):
     18..54      -  CDS            lacZα (fragment): LacZα fragment of β-galactosidase; lacZ fragment
     85..180     +  protein_bind   attL3: mutant version of attL; recombination site for the Gateway® LR reaction LR Clonase™
    186..752     +  CDS            K-Ras: human small GTPase proto-oncoprotein
    757..850     -  protein_bind   attL2 (fragment): mutant version of attL; recombination site for the Gateway® LR reaction LR Clonase™
    965..988     +  promoter       Pc promoter (fragment): intI1 (promoter lies within the coding sequence); class 1 integron promoter
   1164..1220    +  CDS            GmR (fragment): gentamycin acetyltransferase; aacC1; confers resistance to gentamycin
   1227..2018    +  CDS            SmR: aminoglycoside adenylyltransferase (Murphy, 1985); aadA; confers resistance to spectinomycin and streptomycin
   2111..2699    +  rep_origin     ori: high-copy-number ColE1/pMB1/pBR322/pUC origin of replication
   2882..2974    +  CDS            lacI (fragment): lac repressor; lacI; The lac repressor binds to the lac operator to inhibit transcription in E. coli. This inhibition can be relieved by adding lactose or isopropyl-β-D-thiogalactopyranoside (IPTG).
   3029..3056    -  terminator     rrnB T2 terminator: transcription terminator T2 from the E. coli rrnB gene
   3188..3231    +  terminator     rrnB T1 terminator: Escherichia coli rrnB; transcription terminator T1 from the E. coli rrnB gene
>Addgene plasmid #83163 | Hs.KRAS4b R73K | depositor full sequence | sequence record 158126 | Full Sequence
TTAACGCTAGCATGGATGTTTTCCCAGTCACGACGTTGTAAAACGACGGCCAGTCTTAAAATTCGAGCTC
GGTCCGAGGATCCGAAATAATGATTTTATTTTGACTGATAGTGACCTGTTCGTTGCAACAAATTGATAAG
CAATGCTTTTTTATAATGCCAACTTTGTACAAAAAAGTTGGCACCATGACTGAATATAAACTTGTGGTAG
TTGGAGCTGGTGGCGTAGGCAAGAGTGCCTTGACGATACAGCTAATTCAGAATCATTTTGTGGACGAATA
TGATCCAACAATAGAGGATTCCTACAGGAAGCAAGTAGTAATTGATGGAGAAACCTGTCTCTTGGATATT
CTCGACACAGCAGGTCAAGAGGAGTACAGTGCAATGAGGGACCAGTACATGAAGACTGGGGAGGGCTTTC
TTTGTGTATTTGCCATAAATAATACTAAATCATTTGAAGATATTCACCATTATAGAGAACAAATTAAAAG
AGTTAAGGACTCTGAAGATGTACCTATGGTCCTAGTAGGAAATAAATGTGATTTGCCTTCTAGAACAGTA
GACACAAAACAGGCTCAGGACTTAGCAAGAAGTTATGGAATTCCTTTTATTGAAACATCAGCAAAGACAA
GACAGGGTGTTGATGATGCCTTCTATACATTAGTTCGAGAAATTCGAAAACATAAAGAAAAGATGAGCAA
AGATGGTAAAAAGAAGAAAAAGAAGTCAAAGACAAAGTGTGTAATTATGTAATCAACTTTCTTGTACAAA
GTTGGCATTATAGGAAAGCATTGCTTATCAATTTGTTGCAACGAACAGGTCACTATCAGTCAAAATAAAA
TCATTATTTGCATGCAAGCTTAGATCCTCTAGACCAGCCAGGACAGAAATGCCTCGACTTCGCTGCTACC
CAAGGTTGCCGGGTGACGCACACCGTGGAAACGGATGAAGGCACGAACCCAGTGGACATAAGCCTGTTCG
GTTCGTAAGCTGTAATGCAAGTAGCGTATGCGCTCACGCAACTGGTCCAGAACCTTGACCGAACGCAGCG
GTGGTAACGGCGCAGTGGCGGTTTTCATGGCTTGTTATGACTGTTTTTTTGGGGTACAGTCTATGCCTCG
GGCATCCAAGCAGCAAGCGCGTTACGCCGTGGGTCGATGTTTGATGTTATGGAGCAGCAACGATGTTACG
CAGCAGGGCAGTCGCCCTAAAACAAAGTTAAACATTATGAGGGAAGCGGTGATCGCCGAAGTATCGACTC
AACTATCAGAGGTAGTTGGCGTCATCGAGCGCCATCTCGAACCGACGTTGCTGGCCGTACATTTGTACGG
CTCCGCAGTGGATGGCGGCCTGAAGCCACACAGTGATATTGATTTGCTGGTTACGGTGACCGTAAGGCTT
GATGAAACAACGCGGCGAGCTTTGATCAACGACCTTTTGGAAACTTCGGCTTCCCCTGGAGAGAGCGAGA
TTCTCCGCGCTGTAGAAGTCACCATTGTTGTGCACGACGACATCATTCCGTGGCGTTATCCAGCTAAGCG
CGAACTGCAATTTGGAGAATGGCAGCGCAATGACATTCTTGCAGGTATCTTCGAGCCAGCCACGATCGAC
ATTGATCTGGCTATCTTGCTGACAAAAGCAAGAGAACATAGCGTTGCCTTGGTAGGTCCAGCGGCGGAGG
AACTCTTTGATCCGGTTCCTGAACAGGATCTATTTGAGGCGCTAAATGAAACCTTAACGCTATGGAACTC
GCCGCCCGACTGGGCTGGCGATGAGCGAAATGTAGTGCTTACGTTGTCCCGCATTTGGTACAGCGCAGTA
ACCGGCAAAATCGCGCCGAAGGATGTCGCTGCCGACTGGGCAATGGAGCGCCTGCCGGCCCAGTATCAGC
CCGTCATACTTGAAGCTAGACAGGCTTATCTTGGACAAGAAGAAGATCGCTTGGCCTCGCGCGCAGATCA
GTTGGAAGAATTTGTCCACTACGTGAAAGGCGAGATCACCAAGGTAGTCGGCAAATAACCCTCGAGCCAC
CCATGACCAAAATCCCTTAACGTGAGTTACGCGTCGTTCCACTGAGCGTCAGACCCCGTAGAAAAGATCA
AAGGATCTTCTTGAGATCCTTTTTTTCTGCGCGTAATCTGCTGCTTGCAAACAAAAAAACCACCGCTACC
AGCGGTGGTTTGTTTGCCGGATCAAGAGCTACCAACTCTTTTTCCGAAGGTAACTGGCTTCAGCAGAGCG
CAGATACCAAATACTGTCCTTCTAGTGTAGCCGTAGTTAGGCCACCACTTCAAGAACTCTGTAGCACCGC
CTACATACCTCGCTCTGCTAATCCTGTTACCAGTGGCTGCTGCCAGTGGCGATAAGTCGTGTCTTACCGG
GTTGGACTCAAGACGATAGTTACCGGATAAGGCGCAGCGGTCGGGCTGAACGGGGGGTTCGTGCACACAG
CCCAGCTTGGAGCGAACGACCTACACCGAACTGAGATACCTACAGCGTGAGCATTGAGAAAGCGCCACGC
TTCCCGAAGGGAGAAAGGCGGACAGGTATCCGGTAAGCGGCAGGGTCGGAACAGGAGAGCGCACGAGGGA
GCTTCCAGGGGGAAACGCCTGGTATCTTTATAGTCCTGTCGGGTTTCGCCACCTCTGACTTGAGCGTCGA
TTTTTGTGATGCTCGTCAGGGGGGCGGAGCCTATGGAAAAACGCCAGCAACGCGGCCTTTTTACGGTTCC
TGGCCTTTTGCTGGCCTTTTGCTCACATGTTCTTTCCTGCGTTATCCCCTGATTCTGTGGATAACCGTAT
TACCGCCTTTGAGTGAGCTGATACCGCTCGCCGCAGCCGAACGACCGAGCGCAGCGAGTCAGTGAGCGAG
GAAGCGGAAGAGCGCCCAATACGCAAACCGCCTCTCCCCGCGCGTTGGCCGATTCATTAATGCAGCTGGC
ACGACAGGTTTCCCGACTGGAAAGCGGGCAGTGAGCGCAACGCAATTAATACGCGTACCGCTAGCCAGGA
AGAGTTTGTAGAAACGCAAAAAGGCCATCCGTCAGGATGGCCTTCTGCTTAGTTTGATGCCTGGCAGTTT
ATGGCGGGCGTCCTGCCCGCCACCCTCCGGGCCGTTGCTTCACAACGTTCAAATCCGCTCCCGGCGGATT
TGTCCTACTCAGGAGAGCGTTCACCGACAAACAACAGATAAAACGAAAGGCCCAGTCTTCCGACTGAGCC
TTTCGTTTTATTTGATGCCTGGCAGTTCCCTACTCTCGCG
