>Addgene plasmid #83163 | Hs.KRAS4b R73K | addgene partial sequence | sequence record 159206 | M13pUC-Fwd 5'-CCCAGTCACGACGTTGTAAAACG-3'
ATTCGAGCTCGGTCCGAGGATCCGAAATAATGATTTTATTTTGACTGATAGTGACCTGTTCGTTGCAACA
AATTGATAAGCAATGCTTTTTTATAATGCCAACTTTGTACAAAAAAGTTGGCACCATGACTGAATATAAA
CTTGTGGTAGTTGGAGCTGGTGGCGTAGGCAAGAGTGCCTTGACGATACAGCTAATTCAGAATCATTTTG
TGGACGAATATGATCCAACAATAGAGGATTCCTACAGGAAGCAAGTAGTAATTGATGGAGAAACCTGTCT
CTTGGATATTCTCGACACAGCAGGTCAAGAGGAGTACAGTGCAATGAGGGACCAGTACATGAAGACTGGG
GAGGGCTTTCTTTGTGTATTTGCCATAAATAATACTAAATCATTTGAAGATATTCACCATTATAGAGAAC
AAATTAAAAGAGTTAAGGACTCTGAAGATGTACCTATGGTCCTAGTAGGAAATAAATGTGATTTGCCTTC
TAGAACAGTAGACACAAAACAGGCTCAGGACTTAGCAAGAAGTTATGGAATTCCTTTTATTGAAACATCA
GCAAAGACAAGACAGGGTGTTGATGATGCCTTCTATACATTAGTTCGAGAAATTCGAAAACATAAAGAAA
AGATGAGCAAAGATGGTAAAAAGAAGAAAAAGAAGTCAAAGACAAAGTGTGTAATTATGTAATCAACTTT
CTTGTACAAAGTTGGCATTATAGGAAAGCATTGCTTATCAATTTGTTGCAACGAACAGGTCACTATCAGT
CAAAATAAAA
